>Addgene plasmid #243739 | pAWP78-PVCpnf_pvc13-SpyTag | addgene full sequence | sequence record 484573 | Addgene NGS Result
GAGATGATGATAAGAATGGTCAGTCACCAGATAAAATGATCTCTGGTCAATTTTAGGAAAGCTGAAAAAA
CCTGACCAAATGCGTCGTAAATTCTATGCTTAGAAAGACTCGGTGCCAGTGTAATACCTAAGATATGGTT
TTTATTTCCATATCTGTTCGAAAACTTAGAAATAACAAGTTCAACAATAACCAGGGACTTTAAATATCGG
ATCCTTGTCGGGAAGATGCGTGATCTGATCCTTCAACTCAGCAAAAGTTCGATTTATTCAACAAAGCCGC
CGTCCCGTCAAGTCAGCGTAATGCTCTGCCAGTGTTACAACCAATTAACCAATTCTGATTAGAAAAACTC
ATCGAGCATCAAATGAAACTGCAATTTATTCATATCAGGATTATCAATACCATATTTTTGAAAAAGCCGT
TTCTGTAATGAAGGAGAAAACTCACCGAGGCAGTTCCATAGGATGGCAAGATCCTGGTATCGGTCTGCGA
TTCCGACTCGTCCAACATCAATACAACCTATTAATTTCCCCTCGTCAAAAATAAGGTTATCAAGTGAGAA
ATCACCATGAGTGACGACTGAATCCGGTGAGAATGGCAAAAGCTTATGCATTTCTTTCCAGACTTGTTCA
ACAGGCCAGCCATTACGCTCGTCATCAAAATCACTCGCATCAACCAAACCGTTATTCATTCGTGATTGCG
CCTGAGCGAGACGAAATACGCGATCGCTGTTAAAAGGACAATTACAAACAGGAATCGAATGCAACCGGCG
CAGGAACACTGCCAGCGCATCAACAATATTTTCACCTGAATCAGGATATTCTTCTAATACCTGGAATGCT
GTTTTCCCGGGGATCGCAGTGGTGAGTAACCATGCATCATCAGGAGTACGGATAAAATGCTTGATGGTCG
GAAGAGGCATAAATTCCGTCAGCCAGTTTAGTCTGACCATCTCATCTGTAACATCATTGGCAACGCTACC
TTTGCCATGTTTCAGAAACAACTCTGGCGCATCGGGCTTCCCATACAATCGATAGATTGTCGCACCTGAT
TGCCCGACATTATCGCGAGCCCATTTATACCCATATAAATCAGCATCCATGTTGGAATTTAATCGCGGCC
TCGAGCAAGACGTTTCCCGTTGAATATGGCTCATAACACCCCTTGTATTACTGTTTATGTAAGCAGACAG
TTTTATTGTTCATGATGATATATTTTTATCTTGTGCAATGTAACATCAGAGATTTTGAGACACAACGTGG
CTTTCGACTTCCGGCAAGCTATACGCGCCCTAGAATTGTCAATTTTAATCCTCTGTTTATCGGCAGTTCG
TAGAGCGCGCCGTGCGTCCCGAGCGATACTGAGCGAAGCAAGTGCGTCGAGCAGTGCCCGCTTGTTCCTG
AAATGCCAGTAAAGCGCTGGCTGCTGAACCCCCAGCCGGAACTGACCCCACAAGGCCCTAGCGTTTGCAA
TGCACCAGGTCATCATTGACCCAGGCGTGTTCCACCAGGCCGCTGCCTCGCAACTCTTCGCAGGCTTCGC
CGACCTGCTCGCGCCACTTCTTCACGCGGGTGGAATCCGATCCGCACATGAGGCGGAAGGTTTCCAGCTT
GAGCGGGTACGGCTCCCGGTGCGAGCTGAAATAGTCGAACATCCGTCGGGCCGTCGGCGACAGCTTGCGG
TACTTCTCCCATATGAATTTCGTGTAGTGGTCGCCAGCAAACAGCACGACGATTTCCTCGTCGATCAGGA
CCTGGCAACGGGACGTTTTCTTGCCACGGTCCAGGACGCGGAAGCGGTGCAGCAGCGACACCGATTCCAG
GTGCCCAACGCGGTCGGACGTGAAGCCCATCGCCGTCGCCTGTAGGCGCGACAGGCATTCCTCGGCCTTC
GTGTAATACCGGCCATTGATCGACCAGCCCAGGTCCTGGCAAAGCTCGTAGAACGTGAAGGTGATCGGCT
CGCCGATAGGGGTGCGCTTCGCGTACTCCAACACCTGCTGCCACACCAGTTCGTCATCGTCGGCCCGCAG
CTCGACGCCGGTGTAGGTGATCTTCACGTCCTTGTTGACGTGGAAAATGACCTTGTTTTGCAGCGCCTCG
CGCGGGATTTTCTTGTTGCGCGTGGTGAACAGGGCAGAGCGGGCCGTGTCGTTTGGCATCGCTCGCATCG
TGTCCGGCCACGGCGCAATATCGAACAAGGAAAGCTGCATTTCCTTGATCTGCTGCTTCGTGTGTTTCAG
CAACGCGGCCTGCTTGGCCTCGCTGACCTGTTTTGCCAGGTCCTCGCCGGCGGTTTTTCGCTTCTTGGTC
GTCATAGTTCCTCGCGTGTCGATGGTCATCGACTTCGCCAAACCTGCCGCCTCCTGTTCGAGACGACGCG
AACGCTCCACGGCGGCCGATGGCGCGGGCAGGGCAGGGGGAGCCAGTTGCACGCTGTCGCGCTCGATCTT
GGCCGTAGCTTGCTGGACCATCGAGCCGACGGACTGGAAGGTTTCGCGGGGCGCACGCATGACGGTGCGG
CTTGCGATGGTTTCGGCATCCTCGGCGGAAAACCCCGCGTCGATCAGTTCTTGCCTGTATGCCTTCCGGT
CAAACGTCCGATTCATTCACCCTCCTTGCGGGATTGCCCCGACTCACGCCGGGGCAATGTGCCCTTATTC
CTGATTTGACCCGCCTGGTGCCTTGGTGTCCAGATAATCCACCTTATCGGCAATGAAGTCGGTCCCGTAG
ACCGTCTGGCCGTCCTTCTCGTACTTGGTATTCCGAATCTTGCCCTGCACGAATACCAGCTCCGCGAAGT
CGCTCTTCTTGATGGAGCGCATGGGGACGTGCTTGGCAATCACGCGCACCCCCCGGCCGTTTTAGCGGCT
AAAAAAGTCATGGCTCTGCCCTCGGGCGGACCACGCCCATCATGACCTTGCCAAGCTCGTCCTGCTTCTC
TTCGATCTTCGCCAGCAGGGCGAGGATCGTGGCATCACCGAACCGCGCCGTGCGCGGGTCGTCGGTGAGC
CAGAGTTTCAGCAGGCCGCCCAGGCGGCCCAGGTCGCCATTGATGCGGGCCAGCTCGCGGACGTGCTCAT
AGTCCACGACGCCCGTGATTTTGTAGCCCTGGCCGACGGCCAGCAGGTAGGCCTACAGGCTCATGCCGGC
CGCCGCCGCCTTTTCCTCAATCGCTCTTCGTTCGTCTGGAAGGCAGTACACCTTGATAGGTGGGCTGCCC
TTCCTGGTTGGCTTGGTTTCATCAGCCATCCGCTTGCCCTCATCTGTTACGCCGGCGGTAGCCGGCCAGC
CTCGCAGAGCAGGATTCCCGTTGAGCACCGCCAGGTGCGAATAAGGGACAGTGAAGAAGGAACACCCGCT
CGCGGGTGGGCCTACTTCACCTATCCTGCCCGGCTGACGCCGTTGGATACACCAAGGAAAGTCTACACGA
ACCCTTTGGCAAAATCCTGTATATCGTGCGAAAAAGGATGGATATACCGAAAAAATCGCTATAATGACCC
CGAAGCAGGGTTATGCAGCGGAAAAGATCCGTCGACCCTTTCCGACGCTCACCGGGCTGGTTGCCCTCGC
CGCTGGGCTGGCGGCCGTCTATGGCCCTGCAAACGCGCCAGAAACGCCGTCGAAGCCGTGTGCGAGACAC
CGCGGCCGCCGGCGTTGTGGATACCTCGCGGAAAACTTGGCCCTCACTGACAGATGAGGGGCGGACGTTG
ACACTTGAGGGGCCGACTCACCCGGCGCGGCGTTGACAGATGAGGGGCAGGCTCGATTTCGGCCGGCGAC
GTGGAGCTGGCCAGCCTCGCAAATCGGCGAAAACGCCTGATTTTACGCGAGTTTCCCACAGATGATGTGG
ACAAGCCTGGGGATAAGTGCCCTGCGGTATTGACACTTGAGGGGCGCGACTACTGACAGATGAGGGGCGC
GATCCTTGACACTTGAGGGGCAGAGTGCTGACAGATGAGGGGCGCACCTATTGACATTTGAGGGGCTGTC
CACAGGCAGAAAATCCAGCATTTGCAAGGGTTTCCGCCCGTTTTTCGGCCACCGCTAACCTGTCTTTTAA
CCTGCTTTTAAACCAATATTTATAAACCTTGTTTTTAACCAGGGCTGCGCCCTGTGCGCGTGACCGCGCA
CGCCGAAGGGGGGTGCCCCCCCTTCTCGAACCCTCCCGGCCCGCTAACGCGGGCCTCCCATCCCCCCAGG
GGCTGCGCCCCTCGGCCGCGAACGGCCTCACCCCAAAAATGGCAGCCAAGCTGACCCGCTAGGGACGTGA
AGTCGATTCCTTCGATGGTTAGCAATCAAAGACTCAGAGTGCTGTCTGGAGCGTGAATCTAACGGTACGT
ATCTCGATTGCTCGGTCGCTATTCGCACTCTGCGAAAGTTCGTACCGCTCATTCACTAGGTTGCGAATCA
TGACCAAAATCCCTTAACGTGAGTTTTCGTTCCACTGAGCGTCAGACCCCGTAGAAAAGATCAAAGGATC
TTCTTGAGATCCTTTTTTTCTGCGCGTAATCTGCTGCTTGCAAACAAAAAAACCACCGCTACCAGCGGTG
GTTTGTTTGCCGGATCAAGAGCTACCAACTCTTTTTCCGAAGGTAACTGGCTTCAGCAGAGCGCAGATAC
CAAATACTGTTCTTCTAGTGTAGCCGTAGTTAGGCCACCACTTCAAGAACTCTGTAGCACCGCCTACATA
CCTCGCTCTGCTAATCCTGTTACCAGTGGCTGCTGCCAGTGGCGATAAGTCGTGTCTTACCGGGTTGGAC
TCAAGACGATAGTTACCGGATAAGGCGCAGCGGTCGGGCTGAACGGGGGGTTCGTGCACACAGCCCAGCT
TGGAGCGAACGACCTACACCGAACTGAGATACCTACAGCGTGAGCTATGAGAAAGCGCCACGCTTCCCGA
AGGGAGAAAGGCGGACAGGTATCCGGTAAGCGGCAGGGTCGGAACAGGAGAGCGCACGAGGGAGCTTCCA
GGGGGAAACGCCTGGTATCTTTATAGTCCTGTCGGGTTTCGCCACCTCTGACTTGAGCGTCGATTTTTGT
GATGCTCGTCAGGGGGGCGGAGCCTATGGAAAAACGCCAGCAACGCGGCCTTTTTACGGTTCCTGGCCTT
TTGCTGGCCTTTTGCTCACATGTTCTTTCCTGCGTTATCCCCTGATTCTGTGGATAACCGTATTACCGCC
TTTGAGTGAGCTGTCGCGAATGCATCTAGATATAATTACATCTTCATCATTCGGTATTTTAAATGACATA
TATCCTCCTTCCGAATAGTTTTAATGGTGATGTTCGATTGGACAGTGTTTTCCATTATTAAAATTTTAAG
TATCACATCATGTTTAATGAAGGATTGATGTTTATTAGAATATTCATAATAGCTTTGTCTTTGCCTCTAT
GTAAATGAAATTGCATAAAAAGCAAATTGCATTATTGGCAATGTACTTATTCTGGATTTTTCGGCACGAT
AAATTATTGGTGTAAGTTTTATATCATGAGTAAAAATTCGGAATGATATTCCTGTCATTTTGTGGCGGTA
GCGTTACTCAAGATATTATCCTACATCATATGTTGATTATTGTAATCAATCGAGCTATTTTTTGTCTAAA
AAGGGGCTTTTATGTCTACAAGTACATCTCAAATTGCGGTTGAATATCCTATTCCTGTCTATCGCTTTAT
TGTTTCTGTCGGAGATGAGAAAATTCCATTTAATAGTGTTTCAGGATTAGATATTAGTTATGACACCATT
GAATACCGAGATGGTGTTGGTAATTGGTTCAAAATGCCGGGTCAGAGTCAGAGCACTAATATCACCTTGC
GTAAAGGCGTTTTCCCGGGGAAAACAGAACTGTTTGATTGGATTAACTCTATTCAGCTTAATCAGGTAGA
GAAAAAGGATATTACCATCAGTTTAACTAATGATGCAGGTACCGAATTATTAATGACCTGGAATGTTTCT
AATGCTTTTCCCACTTCATTGACTTCACCTTCATTTGATGCCACCAGTAATGATATTGCAGTACAGGAAA
TTACGCTGATGGCAGATCGGGTGATTATGCAGGCTGTTTGAAGCATTGATATTTAATCATCTCATATAAG
GGAACTTTTATGACAACCGTTACCAGTTATCCTGGCGTTTATATTGAAGAATTAAATAGCCTGGCCTTGT
CAGTTTCAAATAGCGCCACAGCGGTTCCTGTTTTTGCTGTGGACGAACAAAACCAATATATTAGTGAAGA
TAATGCAATCCGTATTAATTCGTGGATGGATTATCTTAATCTGATTGGCAATTTTAATAATGAAGACAAA
TTAGATGTTTCTGTGCGTGCTTATTTTGCCAATGGAGGTGGATATTGTTATCTCGTCAAAACAACGAGTT
TAGAAAAAATTATTCCAACCTTGGATGATGTAACCTTATTGGTTGCTGCGGGCGAAGATATTAAAACGAC
AGTAGATGTTTTATGTCAGCCAGGAAAAGGGTTATTCGCAGTCTTTGATGGCCCTGAAACAGAGTTGACT
ATCAACGGTGCGGAAGAGGCAAAACAAGCCTATACCGCCACACCATTCGCTGCGGTTTATTATCCTTGGT
TGAAAGCGGATTGGGCTAACATAGATATTCCACCCAGTGCAGTGATGGCGGGAGTTTATGCATCGGTGGA
TTTATCCCGTGGTGTATGGAAAGCGCCTGCCAATGTTGCGTTGAAAGGGGGCCTGGAACCTAAATTTTTA
GTCACGGATGAATTGCAGGGTGAATATAACACTGGCCGCGCTATCAATATGATTCGTAATTTCAGTAACA
CAGGTACTACGGTTTGGGGTGCAAGAACCCTGGAAGATAAAGACAATTGGCGTTATGTTCCAGTGCGACG
CTTGTTTAATTCTGTGGAGCGGGATATCAAGCGTGCCATGAGCTTTGCTATGTTCGAGCCTAATAATCAG
CCTACTTGGGAGCGGGTACGGGCGGCGATTAGCAACTACCTTTATAGCCTGTGGCAACAGGGGGGATTAG
CTGGCAGCAAAGAAGAAGACGCTTATTTTGTGCAAATTGGTAAAGGTATAACGATGACACAGGAGCAGAT
TGATGCAGGGCAAATGATTGTTAAAGTCGGTTTGGCTGCTGTACGGCCTGCGGAATTTATCATTCTCCAG
TTTACGCAAGATGTAGAACAGCGTTAATCATATGATTATGAGGAGTTATCATGTCTGCTATTCTGAAAGC
GCCTGGCGTTTATATTGAAGAAGACGCTTCCCTAGCGTTGTCTGTCAGTAACAGCGCGACTGCCGTGCCT
GTTTTTATCGGAAAATTTACTCCGACAGTGGTTGATTCAATCCAAGTCTGTACCCGTATCAGCAACTGGC
TTGAATTCACTTCCTCTTTTTCCCTAGCTCCAACAGTTGAGATTGTTGTCCAATCTAACACTGAATCTGA
ATCTGAATCTGAAACTTACCACTATATTGAGACAATCAATTTATCTCCAGCTGTGGAAGCATTGCGACTC
TATTTTCAAAATGGCGGAGGAGCTTGCTATATCTACCCATTAAATGATGCTGAAGATGAATTGGTTCTGG
CGGCCATACCAGAAGTCATTGAACAGAAAGGTGATATTACTCTGTTGGTTTGCCCGGAACTCGATCTGGA
TTACAAAACTAAGATCTATGGCGCAGTGAGCTCACTGTTGAATGATAACAAAGTGGGCTATTTCCTGATT
GCGGATAGCAATGATGGAGAATCTGTGTCAGGAGTATGGAATAGTGCTAAGGCCGCCGCCTATTATCCCC
AGTTGGAAACTAACCTAAAATTTTCCACGTTGCCTGGGGATAAGGACATTCGTATCAGCGGTTATCAGGA
TGATGATGAAACACATAAACCGAAAAACTTGGATGAGCTCAGGACAATCAACGAGGCGTTGGCACAGGAT
ATTGATGCAAGATTGCTCGAGGAGAAACAACGTGCTGTCATCATTCCGCCAAGTGCTGCCATTGCGGGCA
TTTATTGCCAAACGGATAATCGTCGCGGTGTTTGGAAAGCGCCAGCCAACGTTGCGCTCACAGGGATCGG
GAGTTTGCTTGATAAGGTAGACGATGAACGGCAGGGAGAGATGAATGACAAGGGAATCAATGTCATCCGT
TCATTTACCGACCGTGGTTTTATGGTCTGGGGAGCCCGTACTTGTGTGGACGCTGCCAACATCAGCTGGC
GTTATATTCCTGTTCGTCGCCTGTTCAATTCCGTTGAACGAGATATCCGCCAGGCGCTGCGCGCTGTGTT
GTTTGAAACTAATAGTCAGCCTACCTGGGTACGTGCTAAGGCTGCCGTTGATCAATATCTTTATACCCTT
TGGCAGAAAAATGCATTGATGGGTGCTCGCCCGGAAGAAGCTTATTTTGTGCAAATTGGTCAGGATATCA
CCATGTCCGAGGCTGATATTAAACAGGGTAAGATGATCATGACTGTTGGTTTGGCAGCAGTGCGGCCAGC
TGAGTTCATCATTCTGCAATTTACGCAGGATGTTGTTCAGTAATCTCCATGACTAAACGCCAGGCACTGT
ATTGACAGTGCCTACTCTAACCATCTTGGAGGAGGTGATGATGATGGAGAGACTCCAACCGGGTGTGACT
TTAACAGAAAGTATAATCACGATGGGTCAGCAAGAGATACCCAGTGCTGTGCCGGTGTTTATTGGTTACA
CCGTTCGTTATCCGGAACAATCGGAAGCATCAGTCCGTATCGACAGTTTGGCCGAGTATACCAGCCTGTT
TGGTGACGACCATGTGATGATGTTTGCTGTCAGGCACTATTTTGATAATGGCGGGCAACAGGCATTTGTT
TTACCCCTGAAGGACAATATGCCATCAGTGGAGATGACCACAGCTGAAGCGGAAAATCTGATAGCCGCAT
TGCGCTCTGCTACGGTTAGCGAAGCCATTGGTGGGCATAGTCAGATTACACTGATTTTGGTACCGGATAT
GGCTCGGCTTAATGACAGTGATATTGATGACTCCTCAACCCAGGTAAGCCTGTGGTCCCAAGGCTGGGAG
GCGCTGCTGCAATTGAGTCAGGTTAGGCCCAACCTCTTTGTGCTGTTAGATGCGCCGGATAATGTTGAAC
AGGCGCAGAAGTGTATGACAACGCTATCGTCAGATTATCGTCAATGGGGGGCAGCATATTGGCCTCGTCT
GGAAACTACCTATCAGAAAGAAATATCTGGCAAGGACAATGAATCTCAGGGAATTTTCCAGGGGACTGTT
CTGTCACCCACAGCCGCGGTCGCAGCGGTAATTCAACGCACGGATAACGACGCGGGTGTTTGGAAAGCAC
CGGCCAATATTGCCTTATCCCAGGTTATTCGACCTGTTAAATCTTATCTTCAGGGAAGTGTACTGTTTAA
CAGCAGCGGCACTTCGCTCAATGTGATCCGCAGTTTCCCAGGTAAGGGCATACGGGTATGGGGATGCCGC
ACTCTGGAAAACACGGATAATACGCAGTGGCGCTATCTGCAAACACGTCGGCTGGTTTCCTATGTAACAG
CGCATTTGACCCAATTGGCTCGCATGTATGTCTTCGAGCCAAATAATGAACTTACCTGGATGAAGTTAAA
AGGACAAAGTTACAACTGGTTACGGCAATTATGGTTGCAGGGTGGCTTGTATGGTTCACAGGAGGATGAG
GCATTTAACATTCTGTTAGGCGTAAACGAGACGATGACTGAGGATGATGTTCGTGCAGGAAAAATGATCA
TGAAAGTTGAGTTGGCTGTGTTGTTTCCTGCCGAATTTATTGAGATCAGTTTGGTGTTTAATACCCAAAC
AGAGGCGCTGTCTTAAGAAGGAAAAAGTACGATGAACGATTATTACACACCCGTGGTATCCCATCGTTTT
ATGGCGAGTTTTATTTTTAACCGCATTCCCGATCCGCTGGATATTCGTTTTCAGCGTATCTCTGGCCTTA
GTCGGGAACTACAGGTGACTCAGTACAGTGAGGGAGGAGAAAATGCCCGTAATAACTATTTAGCTGAGAA
AATCCAACACGGTACGTTGACTTTGGAACGGGGCGTGATGACAGTCTCGCCATTGACCTGGATGTTTGAT
CGGGTATTGAGTGGTGAAAAAATCGCTTATGCCGATGTGGTGGTGATGCTACTGAATGAAAATTCACTGC
CATTGTCCAGTTGGACGTTGAGCAATGCGCTGCCGGTACGCTGGCAAACCAGCGACTTTGACGCTAACAG
CAATGCCATATTGGTGAATACCCTTGAATTGCGTTACCAGGATATGCGCTGGCTTGGAGTCAAAATATGA
CAGTAGAAATCAGAGAGTTACTTATCCAGGCAAAGGTAGTGCCATCAACACGACCGACTGAATCAGAACG
GCAAAACCATTCTTTGATACAGGAAAGTCTGGATGAGGCGACTTGGGTGGAAACGATAAAACGCGAAGTG
TTGGCCGCATTACGCGATGAGGAAGGGTGGCGTCCATGAGTCTGATTGAACGTGGTTTAGCTAAGCTGAC
AATTAATGCTTATAAGGATAGGGAAGGGAAGATACGGGCAGGAACGTTGCAGGCCATGTATAACCCTGAC
TCCTTGCAACTGGATTACCAAACGGATTATCAGCAATCCCAAGCGATTAATAGCGAAAAGCAAAGTAGCA
TTTATGTACAGGCCAAGCCCGCAGGGTTATCACTTGAATTAATTTTTGATGCCACGATGCCGGGTAACAA
AACCCCCATTGAAGAGCAGCTCATGCAGCTCAAGCAACTGTGCAGTGTGGATGCAACCAGTAACGAGACG
CGATTCCTGCAAGTTAAATGGGGCAAAATGCGTTGGGAAAGTCGGGGTTACTTTGCTGGCAGGGCCAAGA
GTTTGTCTGTGAATTACACTTTGTTTGATCGTGATGCGACTCCCTTGAGGGTACGGGTAATATTGGCATT
AGTGGCTGATGAAAGTCTGGTGTTGCAGGAGACTGAACAAAATCTGCAATCTCCGGCAAAAATCGCATTA
CGCATACAGGATGGGGTATCTCTGGCTCTGATGGCAGCCAGTACGGCATCAACATTGTCAGGCGGTGTGG
ATTATCTGACGCTGGCCTGGCAAAACGGTCTGGATAATCTCAATGGGTTCGTTCCGGGTGAAATATTGCA
GGCCACCAGGGGAGACGAATCATGAGCCACCAACTGAAAATTATTGCAGATGGTAAGGCACTGTCACTTT
TGGCCGCGGTAGATGTGGACACCTGTTATCGGGTTAACAGTATACCTTCTGCGACATTGAAACTGAGCGT
ACCGGATAGGCCACTCTCTTCTTTCAGTCAGACGGATGTTCAGACAGAACTGGCCCACTGTCAGGTAGGG
AAAACCCTGCGTCTGGAATTGATTGATGGTAGCAAAAAATGGGTGCTGTTTAATGGTCTTATTACCCGTA
AGGCTCTGAGAATTAAGAATAAGCAATTATTGCTCACTCTGGTTGTCAAGCATCGGTTGCAACTGATGGT
GGATACCCAGCATTCACAGCTGTTTAAAGACAAAAGCGAAAAAGCGATCTTAAGCACGCTATTGAATCAG
ACCGGAATCAATGCTCGCTTCGGAAAGATAGCGGCGTTAGATCAAAAGCATGAACAGATGGTGCAATTTC
GTTGTTCAGACTGGCATTTTCTGTTGTGCCGACTGTCGGCAACCGGTGCATGGTTGTTACCTGCCATAGA
AGACGTTCAGTTTGTTCAACCTGATGCTCTGAAATCAAACTCAGCCTATACCTTGAAGAGCAGGGGGGAT
GAGAACAAAGACATCGTTGTCAAGGATGCTTACTGGCAGTTTGACAATCAAATCAACCCCGCTTTGCTGG
AAGTCAGTGGCTGGGATATCAGTAAGCAGCAGGTACAATCAGGCGGTCGCTACGGAAAAATCGCGTTGGG
TAAGGCGGCACTCTCTCCTGATGGATTGGCATCCCTTAATAAAACGGGTTGGGACATTTGTTATAGCAGT
CCGTTAACAACCCAGGAAAGCGGTTATCTGGCACAGGGATTATTGCTTAACCAGCGCATTTCTGGGGTGA
CAGGAGAATTTTTGCTCAAAGGAGATGGGCGTTACCAGTTGGGAGACAACATTCAGCTGACTGGATTTGG
TTCACAGTTAGATGGTACGGCAAGCATTACTGAGGTTCGCCACCGTCTTAATCGGCGAATTGATTGGGAA
ACCACGGTGAGCATTGGTTTACAACATGAATATTTGCCGATATTACCTGATGCTCCCGAACTACATATTG
CGACAGTAGCGAAATATCAGCAGGACAGTGCGGTGTTAAACCGTATCCCCATTATTCTGCCGGTACTGAA
TCGTCCCAATGAATTTTTGTGGGCCAGATTGGGGAAACCTTATGCTAGCCATGAAAGCGGTTTCTGTTTT
TACCCAGAGCCAGGTGACGAAGTTATTATTGGTTTTTTTGAAAATGATCCGCGTTATCCAGTTATTTTAG
GTGCTATGCATAATCCGAAAAATAAGGCCCCTTTTGAACCAACCCAAGATAATAGGGAAAAAGTATTGAT
CGTTAAAAAAGGTGAAGCGCAACAACAATTAGTCATTGATGGCAAAGAGAAAATGATCCGAATTAATGCG
GGTGAAAATCAAATAATGCTTCAGCAAGATAAAGACATTTCTCTGTCAACGAAAAAAGAATTAACACTGA
AAGCGCAGACAATGAATGCCACGATGGATAAATCATTGGCAATGTCCGGGAAAAACAGTGTTGAAATCAA
AGGCGCAAAAATTAATCTTACCCAATGAAAGGTGACGATGAATGGAAAATCAAATACTGACACAACTCTA
TGGTCGTGGTTGGGCTTTTCCTCCGGTCTTTTCCCTTGAAAAGGGGGTAGAGATGGCTGAAGGGGCGGAA
GATGTGAGACAAAGTTTGCAGATTCTGTTTAGTACTGAGCCGGGGGAACGTCTTATGCGTGAAAATTATG
GCTGCGGATTAAATGATTTTATGTTTGAAAATATCCGCAATGAACTTATTGCTGAAATTGAATCCCATAT
CCATGACAACGTATTACGATATGAACCCCGGGCTGATATGACTGATATTCAGGTTCGTCAATCCCCTGGC
ATGGGGAATACTTTGCAAGTGCAGGTCATGTATCGCCTGAGAGGGAGTGATATCAATCAACAAATCCAGG
GAGTACTTGCACTGAGTGAAGGCCGGGTGACGGAGGTAGTATGAGTGAAGCGATTGTGGTGGATGGTGAC
GTGTTACAGTTTGATCCCAACTTTGGCAATCGGCAGGTGACGGTTCCCAGCCCAGGAAAAATTAGCGGCA
CAGGACATGCGCAGGTAAGTGGAAAAAAAGTGTGTATTCTGGGGGATGAGAAACAGGTCAGGGTTTCTGC
AACCTATATTACAACAACACATACTACGCCGGGAACAGGAACCATTACTATCAGTGCTCTGGATGCTGGC
CAGCAGGCCCTTCAGTGTACCAGTGGGGCGGCTTTAATTATCAAGGGGCAGCAATTTACGGCGATGTTTA
CGCCTGAATTGCCAGCCATGAATAATACAGTGACTCCGCCACAACCGGATGTTACGACACCTTCATCAGG
AAAAGGACGTTTTATCACTCAACAAAATTTTGCTACCGTAAATTAGAGTATTGACTGAATTAAATAGAAT
TAACGAAGGTGTAAATAATTATTTATTTGCTGACGAATCGCTGTGACAAATAAACACAGGTGATGTTATG
GAATTAAATGAGTTAACTAACAAATTGTCAAATTTGGTGCCAATGACCGATTTTAAATTAGATAATCGAG
CCAGTTTGCAATTGCTTAAATATATTGAAGCGTATACGAAGATAATACCCTTTAATTCTGGCGATAAATA
TTGGAATGACTTTTTCTTTATGTCAGGAAATACGCCAGAGAAACTTGCAAAATTATATCAGAAAGAAATA
GAACCCAATGGGGAGTTATTACCTCAGCAGGCTTTTTTGTTGGCGGTTTTGCGTTTATTGGAAACACCAA
TATCCTTATTAAATGTATTACCTGCTGCTCATCGTGAGCTCTATTATCGGGAGCTTTTAGGCTTGTCTTC
CCATGCGGCACAGCCTGATCAGGTTGCTTTATCTATGGAACTGAATTCGACAGTGATGGAACAGCTGCTC
CCTGAAGGAACCCTGTTTGAGGCTGGTCAGGATGAACAAGGCAATGCATTGCAATATGCCCTGGATGCCA
GTTTGCTGGCTAATCGTGGATATATCAGTGACTTGCGCTGGTTACGGAATGACGGGGAAAAGCAATGGGT
TACTTCTGCTCCATGGGATTTACAGGCACAGGTGTCACTGCCGTCTGATGGGATACGATTATTTGGTAAG
ACAAATAGTGATCAGCAGGTATTTGGTGGGGTGTTGATAACGTCATCACTTCTGGCGATGGAAGCGGGGA
TAAGGAAGATCATTGTTACTTTTGAGCAGGAGATGAACACCCAAGAACTGGTGGCACAGGTCAGCAGTGG
AAATCAATGGCTAACATTGACGTCTGAGGTAAATAAGAAAGAGGTCACACTGACACTGTCAGACAAAGAA
CCGGCAATCAGTGCGCCAGAGGATCTGGATAATCTCTTTTTCACGCAACCGGTACTCAGGCTACAGGGAA
AGGATAGTCAGGCACTGCCGGAGGTGACGGGTATCAGCGTTTCGGAAAAGGATGATACTAAGGATACCTC
TTTTGAGATGTATCACTTAACACCATTTGGTTATAGCAGTGATATAGAGCCATTGGAGGAAAATCCAGCG
TTATATTTAGGCTTTACTGATGTAAAGCCAGGGCAAACACTGGCGCTGTATTGGAAATTAAAATCCCCGC
AGCAACCAACCGTTTCCTGGTATTACCTGGATCAACATAATCAATGGGCTGAATTGGATTCATGGGTCAG
TGATGGAACCCAGAATCTGTATCAGGATGGTACTTGGCACGTTGAGTTGCCTGTGGATGCATCCAATCAG
GCAGAGCAGATGCCAGTTGGACGCTATTGGTTGCGGGCAGTGGTGGAGGTACCCGCTCATGAGGGGGCGT
TGGGGAAGGCTCCTTGGCTATATGGTCTAATCTATAACGCCATGACGGCAACCTTGGTTAATGTAGATAG
CATCAGTGACAGCCATTTCTTAACCCCTTTGCCTGCCAGCAGCATACAGCGGCCCGTTGAACCCATCATT
GTGTTGGCATCGGTCAACCAGCCTTGGGCATCATGGGGTGGACGTATACCTGAATCCTACAGTGCCTTTT
TTGAACGGATAGCTCAAAACCTGTCTCATCGAAACCGGTCCTTAACCTGGGGAAATATGGTGACATTACT
CAAAGAGCGTTATGTCAGCATCTTTGATGTTAAGTATCCAGGTAATGATGAACTCACCAGAGTGCCAGCA
TTGGAGCAGCAGCAACTAACAGTGATTCCAGCAAACCGGTACAACGATAGCGATGATTCTCTGCGTCCGG
TACTGAATCCTGCTCGTCTGCAAGAGATGGCTGATTGGTTGCAGCAGAAAGACTCTCCCTGGGCCTCTAT
TGAGGTCAGGAATCCAGAATACTTGGATGTGAAAATCCATTACGAGGTGATTTTTAAACCTGATGTGAAC
GAAGATTTTGGCTATCGCCAGCTACAGCAGCAACTGTGTGAGGTGTATATGCCTTGGAGCATAGATGAGC
AGCGGCCCGTTGTATTGAATAACAGCATTAATTATTTCCAGTTGTTAGCCACTATTCAACAGCAACCGCT
GGTTGAGCGAGTCACTCGTCTGACACTACATCGGGCTGATTCTTCTGATGAGAGTGATGGTACAGCATCT
GTGGAAGCCAAAGATAATGAAGTGCTTATTTTAGTCTGGGAAGAGGACGATAATCTGCAATACCGAGGAA
ATGACTATGAGTAATCAGGATGCACTGTTTCATAGCGTTAAAGACGATATTCACTTTGATACCTTGCTGG
AACAAGCTCATCAGGTGATTGAAAAACAGGCTGAAAAACTGTGGAGTGATACGGCAGAGCATGATCCGGG
TATCACATTTTTGCAGGGAATCAGTTACGGTGTGTCAGATTTGGCTTACCGACATACATTACCCCTGAAA
GATTTACTGACTCCGGCGCCGGATGAGCAGCAGCAAGAGGGAATTTTTCCTGCCGAATTTGGCCCGCATA
ATACACTGACTTGTGGGCCGGTGACAGCGGATGATTATCGCAAGGCATTGTTAGATCTACACAGCAGCGA
CAGCCTGGATGGTACTCAGCAGGATGAGGGGGATTTTCTGTTCCGGAGTGTGCAACTGGTGCGTGAACCG
GAAAAACAGCGTTATACCTATTGGTATGATGCAACCAAGAGGGAATATAGCTTTGTCAACAGTGAAGGGG
CTAAAGAGTTTACCTTGCGGGGGAATTACTGGTTGTATCTGGAACCAACCCGTTGGACTCAGGGTAATAT
TGCCGCTGCTACCAGACAACTGACAGAATTTTTGACTAAAAATCGCAATATTGGTGAATCTGTCAGCAAC
ATTATCTGGCTACAACCGGTTGATCTGCCACTGTTGCTGGATGTTGAACTGGATGATGATGTAGGTGCAC
AGGATGTCCCCGGTATTTTTGCGGCGGTGTATAGCACCGCAGAGCAGTATCTGATGCCTGGAGCACAGCG
TTACCGTACGGAAGTACTGCAAAATGCTGGGATGAGCAATGATCAAATCTTCGAAGGTCCATTATTGGAA
CATGGCTGGATACCAGAGCTGCCGGCAGCCCGTGATTATACTCAAAGGCTCACTCTCAATCTTAGCCGGT
TGGTAAATAGTCTGCTTGAGATTGAGGGCATTAAACATGTGAATCGTCTTCGTCTGGATGATAGCTTCGA
TAAAACTGCTATTGAACCCGTTAAGGGGGATACCTGGTCGTGGTCGATCAAAGAGGGCTATTATCCACGT
CTTTGGGGAGAAGACCCACTTAACCAATTGGCGCAACAAAATGGCCCGCTTAGGGTGATAGCCAAAGGAG
GGATTAGCGTCAGTGTGAGTAAAGAGCAAATCCAGGCCAGTTTACCCAGTCAATCACTGATTCAAAATGA
GCCGGTAATATTGGCTTACGGCCAGCACCGTGACGTTGGCAGCTATTATCCCGTCAGTGATACTTTGCCG
CCTTGCTATGGACTACAACATTCTTTGTCTGAAAGTGAACACTTATTGCCACTTCATCAATTTATGTTGC
CATTTGAACAATTATTGGCCTGTGGTTGTCAACAGATAGCCATGCTCCCGCGGTTACTGGCTTTTCAGCG
CGAAGGTTATGAGGTTTGGGGTGATCAGTGGCCCTTTAAGTCAGGCTCAGTGAATGATGACGCCCATCAA
GATTATGCCCCTGCATTAAAGGATTTGTTAGGACAGATTGCGCTGGATAGTGATCATGAATTGGATATTA
TTAATTACTTGCTGGGTTACTTTGGCACACAGCGGGCACCGCGTACCTTTACGACACAACTCGATGATTT
TCGTGCGGTCCAACAGGGTTATCTGGCCCAGCAACCGACATTGACTTACCACCGCTCCAATATTCGTATC
GATCAGGTATCGTCGCTACAAAAACGTATTGCTGCTCGCATGGGGCTGGGCGGTGAGTTGTTTAAACCTC
AACCGGATCTGAGCCAACTGCCTTTTTATTTGATTGAACATCGAGCGTTGCTGCCAGTCAAACCCAATAG
TCAGTTTGATAAGGAACAGAAACCAGCCTCGGTGACAGAGGAGGGGGGCAGCCAAACAGGTCAACATTAT
GTGGTCATTGAACAGAAGGGCATTGATGGCAAGCTGACACAGGGGCAAGTGATCAATTTAATTCTGTATG
AAGGAGAGCAGGGAGAAACCCAATTTACGATACGCGGTCAGATGGTATTCAAAACCGAGGGGGATAAGTT
TTGGTTGGATGTGAATAATAGTGCGCAACTGGAATATAATCTGGCGCGGGTAATGACAGCAGCCAAGGCG
AGTAAACTCTTTTGGCAAAACAGCCCGGTATGGATGGAGGATATGGGCTATCGTCTGGCCTATGCTAGTG
ACCAATCCTCATTGCCTGTGAATCAACGGCGCTTGACCCGCACAGTGCAAACTCCATTCCCGCCGATGGT
TGTTGTAGGTAGCGAAATCACCCTGTTAAAGCAGGTGGGGATAGTCAATTTAAAAAAAGCGGAGTCAGAA
AAACTTTATGCAAAAGTTGTTAGCTTTGATCGCATTGAAGGGACCTTGATTATTGAGCGTTTGGGTAATT
CCACTCTGGCTTTTCCTACCTCGGAAGAGGCGTGGCGGTATAGTTGGTATTTTTCGGGGGAGAAATATGA
AAGGACTGACCGCTTTTCATTTGTGATTAGCGTAGTAGTGAACAGTGACTTAATTAAATTGCCCGGTGTT
GATCCCTATAAATTGGAAGAATGGGTGAAAGAAACGATTCTTACCGAATTTCCAGCTCATATTTCTATGA
TTATCCATTGGATGGATCGGGAAGCCTTTTTAAATTTCGCCAATACCTATCAGCGTTGGCAAAATAATGG
TACGCCACTGGGGGATGCGGCTTATTCCATTCTAGAAAGTTTGACACTTGGTAAATTGCCATCTGCCTTA
AAAGGTGTTGGCACAATGCGTATTGCCACATCTAGTCAAAGAGAAGAAGTGGTGGGTAGTAATGGTGATC
AATGGAATACAGATGGAATAACCCAGAATGAATTATTCTATGTTCCTAAAGAGAGCTAGGAAAAATAAAT
ATCTGCCACTAATGATGTTGAATTAAATATGTTTTCTGGAGTTAATCATGAACGAAACTCGTTATAATGC
AACTGTACAAGAACAACAAACATTATCTAATCCAAAAGCTGTTGGACCTGACATCGATAAATTAAAGGAT
AAATTTAAAGAGGGCAGTATTCCCCTGCAAACCGATTTCAATGAGTTAATTGATATTGCCGATATTGGAC
GTAAAGCCTGTGGTCAAGCGCCACAACAAAATGGCCCAGGAGAAGGATTGAAATTGGCTGATGACGGTAC
GCTTAATTTAAAAATAGGCACTTTTTCCAATAAAGACTTTTCTCCATTAATATTAAAAGATGATGTTTTA
TCTGTAGATCTTGGTAGTGGTCTGACTAATGAAACCAATGGAATCTGTGTCGGTCAGGGCGATGGTATTA
CAGTTAACACTAGCAATGTAGCTGTAAAACAAGGTAACGGAATTAGCGTTACTAGTAGTGGTGGTGTTGC
CGTTAAAGTTAGTGCTAATAAGGGACTTAGCGTTGATAGTAGTGGTGTTGCAGTTAAAGTTAATACTGAT
AAGGGAATTAGCGTTGATGGTAATGGTGTTGCAGTTAAAGTTAATACTAGTAAAGGAATTAGCGTTGATA
ATACAGGTGTTGCAGTTATAGCTAATGCTAGTAAGGGAATTAGCGTTGATGGTAGTGGTGTTGCAGTTAT
AGCTAATACTAGTAAAGGAATTAGCGTTGATGGTAGTGGTGTTGCAGTTATAGCTAATACTAGTAAAGGA
ATTAGCGTTGATAATACAGGTGTTGCAGTTATAGCTAATGCTAGTAAGGGAATTAGCGTTGATGGTAGTG
GTGTTGCAGTTATAGCTAATACTAGTAAAGGAATTAGCGTTGATGGTAGTGGTGTTGCAGTTATAGCTAA
TACTAGTAAAGGAATTAGCGTTGATAGTAGTGGTGTTGCAGTTAAAGTTAAAGCTAATGGCGGAATTAAA
GTAGATGCTAATGGTGTTGCAATTGATCCTAATAATGTACTCCCCAAGGGAGTGATTGTAATGTTCTCTG
GCAGTACTGCACCAACTGGTTGGGCGTTATGTGATGGCAATAATGGTACACCAAATTTAATCGATCGATT
TATTTTAGGTGGGAAAGGGACTGATATTAATGGAGTGAGTACTAATACAGCTTCAGGTACTAAAAATAGT
AAGTTATTCGATTTCAGTTCTGATGAAGCTACATTAACTATTGATGGTAAAACACTGGGGAGAGGTGGCT
CTGGTGGTCGTGGTGTTCCGCATATTGTTATGGTTGATGCCTATAAACGCTATAAAGGCGGTTCTGGCGG
CCACGATCATGATATTAAGATAACGGGCACAGGAAAACATTCTCACAAAAACAAAGTAACAGTCCCTTAT
TATATTCTGGCTTTCATCATAAAGCTTTAATATATATGAAAAATTGAAAATATAAATTATCCATTAATAA
TAAAGAGGATATTAGCATGACTTCGGAGCCAAATCTGTTAAACCGGATTACAATTACTATTGAAGCTAAT
AATCAACAAGTAGCTAGAAAAGTATTGCATGGCTCCTTGCTTAATCAAGCTAATATAAATAAATTATTTA
ATTCATACTTTAATGAATATGAAATTAATAGGGGTGTTTATTTAGAAACATTAATCCTGAATCTTGGTAC
GATAAATTTCCATGATTTTAATTCATTGTTTCCTACTCTCCTAAAAGCTGCATTGAATAAAGAATTCAGT
CAATATCAGATAAACAACCATAGGGAAGAAATGCTATTTAATGAGACAATATCAAATCAAGCTACTGATA
AGTCTTACATATTTGGCGATAACAAATTAATTGATGCAGAGAATTTCATTCACTTTTTATATCAAAAGCA
TTCCACATTAAATCTAGTAGAAGCAATGGGAAATAATGGTATTGAAAAATTAACAAATCAGTTAACACAA
ATAGAAAATAAATTTGCGTTATTATTGGCAAAAAGTTGTTTGTCTGAGGAAGGCTTAAAACGACTCTTGG
CTATCAAACAACCCGATTTATTAATCGCTATCAATCGCAGATTATCTGAAAGAATAAATAGACCACAATA
TCAGGAGAAGCTTGTTTCCTGCGGACAACTGATATTTAGTGCTCTGGGATATATACAACAGTACAATATA
CAGGAAATTCCTAAACCGGATGAAAAAGTTATTGCACGCATAACAACTGAACTTAATAATAATGGTTTGC
TTAATACAATACCTATTATTACACTATTTCGTCAGAGTGGGATTAACGATTCATCACTAAATGATTGGCT
AAAGAAAATCTGGCAGGTGAGATCAATTTCACAGTTATGCAGAAAGTATCTTTCTGCTAAGGAATACCAA
TATCTGTCAGAACATTTTGTTTCAAAGAGCGTCGATAAAAATAGATATGATGAAGAGCCCGTAAATCAGA
GCATATTATCAAGGTTGAATAATAATTCCATTAAAGAAGGAAATAATCACAGTCAACTCTGTACTCTCAG
TAGACTATATTCTGAACCCGTTGTATTACCTGAACAAACCATTCTACGTCAGGTTAGTAATACAGTAGAT
CAGAGCATATTATCAAGGTTGAATAATGCCTCCATTAAAGAAGGAAATAACCAAAGTCAACTTCGCACTC
TCAGTAGACTATATTCTGAGCCCGTTGCATTACCTGAACAAACCATTCCACGTCAGGTTAGTAATACAGG
TATATTAATTCTATGGCCAATGCTACCTACACTATTTAACCAGCTTGGTCTACTTGAGAAAAAGAAATTT
ATCCATCGTCAGGCCCAGTTTAATGCCGTTGATTTTCTTGATTACCTGATTTGGGGAACCGAAGATGTGA
AAGTGGAACGAAAGGTTTTGAATAATGTTCTATGTGGGTTAATGGCTGATGAAATTACTGAACCAATGCC
TATTGAACCAGAAAAACAATGGATAATAATTCAATGGCTGGACGCTATTATCTCCCAACTTTCTGGCTGG
AAAAAGTTAAGTCGTAATGACGTCCGTCAATTATTTCTACAACGACCAGGAGAATTACTGATCAATGAAC
AGGAAATTAAAATCACAATACAGCAACAACCATTTGATGCTCTGTTAACTGATTGGCCGTGGCCAATGAA
TATGGCTTGTTTTAGCTGGTTGAGTCAACCATTAACCATTACGTGGTTATAACCATTGACCACAATGACT
TAGTCTGAGTAAAAAATATGAATATATCGCCTGTTTTTTATGATTCATTGAATCAGGATAACGACCGTGA
TCTATCGTTTTTATTTAGCGAACTGGAACGAATAGATCTCGCTCTTCAACACCATTTTTATTGTGTAGAA
AGTCAGCGAAGTGAGCTCCTGGATGAGTTTCTGCTCACTGAGGCGGAAGTGGTGACCAGGCTGGATAAGC
CACTTGGTAAACCTCATTGGATAAATGATGATTATCTGGCGATATCGCAAAAGGGCAATGTAAGCCTAAT
GGCAGCGTCCAGATTAATGGATCTGATCGAACGCTTTGAACTGACTGATTTTGAGCGCGATGTTTTACTA
TTAGGCTTATTGCCCCATTTTGATAGCCGCTATTATCGACTGTTTTCGCTGATTCAAGGGGGACAACAGG
GTCGATTACCTTCTTTTGCGCTGGCATTGGAACTGTTTTGCCACTCGGCGCTGGAGAAACAGGTACAGCA
AGCGAGTTTTCTGCACCGGGCACCTTTGATGGGTTGCCAGCTATTATCCATCGATACTAGTCAAAAAACG
CTGGCCTGGCTCCAGACTCCCTTTATTACTGACAGCGGGGTATATCACTTTTTACTGGGGCATCACTACA
TTATGCCGGCTTTAGAACATTGTGCTGAGTGGTTAACACCGACAGGGATTGGCTGTTATCCTGAAGGATT
AAAACAAGTACTGGGTAACGTATTGTTATCTGACAACGATAATATTAGACCGATTGTCTTATTACGGGGA
ATGGCCGGCAGTGCCAGAGCTTATACCATTACTAATATGATGGCTTCAGAAGGGAAGCAAACACTGCTGG
TAGATATATCCAAACTTGCTGATAGCGATGAAAAAAACATTATTCTTCAGATAAAGCATATTTTGCGGGA
AACCCGCATGCATGGAGCATGTTTATTATTACGGAATTTTTGCTTGTTAGTGGAACAGAATAAACAACTA
TTGGACTCCCTGTCAGAGTTATTGAATCAACCTGAATTAAGAATTGTTTGCCTGATTGAGCCTTATTCCC
CATTGGTATGGCTGAAAAAGATACCGGTATTACTGATTGAGATGCCACTTTTAACGCCTGCGGAAAAAGC
CAGATTGTTAATTGCCAGCTTACCGGATAATTGTTCCGAGGATATTGATACGATAACTTTAAGCCAGCGT
TACACTTTTAACCCAGAAACCCTGCCATTGATTTTGCAAGAGGCCCAGCTTTATCAACAGCAGCGAGATC
CGCTGGATATCTTGCAGCAATGCGATATACGCCAGGCATTAAATTTGCGTGCTCAACAAAATTTCGGTCA
ATTGGCACAGCGGATTATTCCTAAGCGCTCATTAAAGGATTTATTGGTATCCGATGAGATTGCTCAGCAG
TTACGGGAAATACTCATAGCAATTAAGTATCGGGAACAGGTTCTGGCGGGAGGGTTTAAAGATAAAATTG
CCTATGGCACTGGTATCAGCGCCCTGTTTTATGGTGATTCAGGCACTGGAAAAACCATGGCAGCAGAAGT
GATTGCTGACCACATTGGCGTTGACTTAATAAAAGTGGATTTATCTACAGTAGTGAATAAATACATCGGT
GAAACAGAAAAAAACTTATCCCGTATTTTCGATTTGGCGGAACAGGATGCAGGGGTATTATTCTTTGATG
AAGCTGACGCACTGTTTGGTAAACGCAGTGAAACTAAAGATTCCCAGGACAGACATGCCAATATTGAAGT
TTCTTACTTATTACAGCGCCTGGAGAATTACCCGGGTCTGGTCATTTTATCCACCAATAATCGTGGTCAT
TTAGACAGTGCTTTTAATCGTCGTTTTACTTTCATTACCCGTTTTACTTACCCGGATGAAAAAATCCGTA
AAAAAATGTGGCAGGAAATTTGGCCTAGAAATATAAAAATATCGGAAGATATCGATTTTAACGAATTAGC
TCAACGAACAAGCGTGACTGGCGCGAATATCCGCAATATTGCTTTATTGTCTTCATTCTTTGCTTCAGAG
CAGGGGAATGATGAAGTCAGTAATGAAAATATTGAAATTGCATTGAAGCGTGAATTAGCTAAAGTCGGAC
GATTAACATTTTAAAAGTTATCACAATGAAAGTATTGAAATATTAAATAAATTTATTACCAAAAAGTTAT
CACGATATAATTTAAGAGAGGTTTTTTATGTTAAACACGCAAACTATTATTGATGTCAATAAGGCAATGG
ATGCCATGCTGCGCGCATATCTGAATCAAGATATTGCCATTCGTTTTGATCTACCTGAATTGGATACTAT
GCAATCTGATGCGATGGTAAGTATCTTTCTTTATGACATTCATGAAGATTTACAGCTTCGCTCGGCAGAA
TCAAGAGGGTTTGATGTTTATGCCGGGAGGTTATTGCCTGGTTGGGTAAATATTAAATGTAACTATCTGA
TTACCTATTGGGAAGCTTCTAAGCCAGCGACTGATGCCAGCAGTCCGGATAGCCAACCTGATAACCAGGC
AATACAAGTGATGTCACAAGTATTAAATGCCTTGATTAATAATCGTCAATTGGCAGGTATTCCTGGTGCT
TATACTCAGGTTGTACCGCCTAAAGAGAGTTTAAATAGCCTGGGGAATTTCTGGCAATCACTGGGTAATC
GCCCACGGCTTTCTCTCAATTATTCAGTGACAGTACCTGTTAGCCTAAACGATGGTCAGGATAGCGCGAC
TCCGGTTACCGCGGTTTCTTCTACAGTGGAACAAACGGCATCGCTCAGTCAAGAAGTGGTTAGTCATGCT
TTACGCGAATTACTCATTACGGAATTAGGAGGAGGAGAGGATAACCGGTTGGTACTGAGTAAAGTTGAAT
TATCCGCAGTGAAAGAGACGATGACTCAAGACAGTCCGGCTCAGATGATTATATTGTTGTCTGTTTCAGG
CATTACACGACAGGAATATTTGAAGGAAATTGATAATATCTTTGATCGTTGGGTAAATAATGCTGAAGTT
ATTACCACTATTGATGATTGTGGGATTAGAATTGAAAGTATAACGAAAGATAATCTTGTAGGAATTTAAA
TTTTTTTAATTAAATAAAGGAATTAATATTGATTTGATAGAGCATGTAATCAATAACTTCTATGAAAATG
TTGAAAAACAATACACGGAAACACTTAACTTACAATTAAATTGTTAAAG
Features (pLannotate 1.2.2; 7 found; start..end, strand, type, name):
    339..1154    -  CDS            KanR: aminoglycoside phosphotransferase; aph(3')-Ia; confers resistance to kanamycin in bacteria or G418 (Geneticin®) in eukaryotes
   1286..1438    -  CDS            tetR (fragment): TETR1_ECOLX - Experimental evidence at protein level: Swiss-Prot protein existence level 1. TetR is the repressor of the tetracycline resistance element; its N-terminal region forms a helix-turn-helix structure and binds DNA. Binding of tetracycline to TetR reduces the repressor affinity for the tetracycline resistance gene (tetA) promoter operator sites. From Escherichia coli.
   1458..2606    -  CDS            trfA: trans-acting replication protein that binds to and activates oriV
   2878..3249    -  CDS            traJ: oriT-recognizing protein; traJ
   3282..3391    -  oriT           oriT: incP origin of transfer
   3544..4175    +  rep_origin     oriV: incP origin of replication
   4484..5072    +  rep_origin     ori: high-copy-number ColE1/pMB1/pBR322/pUC origin of replication
