[The description below was written by a language model from this plasmid's Addgene catalogue record and pLannotate feature annotations shown in this document.]
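Description:
pAWP78-PVCpnf_pvc13-SpyTag is a roughly 25 kb bacterial expression plasmid built on the pAWP78 backbone. It carries the structural operon of a Photorhabdus virulence cassette (PVC), a contractile "nanosyringe" particle, in which the tail fiber protein Pvc13 has been tagged with SpyTag. The insert is recorded as synthetic and was assembled by Gibson cloning. SpyTag is a short peptide that forms a spontaneous covalent isopeptide bond with its partner protein SpyCatcher. Placing it on the tail fiber, the component that determines target recognition, would allow SpyCatcher-fused binding domains to be attached to assembled particles. This fits the associated work on targeted delivery of biomolecules with engineered nanosyringes, although the record does not describe the exact attachment strategy.

The automated annotation covers only the backbone, about the first 5 kb, so the PVC genes themselves, the position of SpyTag within pvc13, and the promoter driving the operon are not annotated or stated. The annotated backbone elements include a kanamycin resistance gene (aph(3')-Ia) for selection. There is also a broad-host-range IncP replication module, made up of oriV and the trfA gene whose product activates it. An IncP oriT with traJ would permit conjugative mobilisation when transfer functions are supplied in trans. A ColE1/pUC-type origin is also detected, as is a short tetR fragment that is probably a non-functional cloning remnant. The catalogue lists the plasmid as low copy and propagated in EPI300 under kanamycin selection. The plasmid is probably used to produce SpyTag-bearing PVC particles in bacteria. The payload and any regulatory components presumably come from separate constructs, since the record describes this one only as the structural operon.
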