Addgene plasmid #243739: pAWP78-PVCpnf_pvc13-SpyTag
Purpose: PVC structural operon - tail fiber (Pvc13) tagged with SpyTag
Depositing lab: Feng Zhang. Depositing organization: Broad Institute. Publication: Targeted delivery of diverse biomolecules with engineered bacterial nanosyringes. Kreitz J, Yang V, Friedrich MJ, Pham J, Macrae RK, Zhang F. Nat Biotechnol. 2025 Aug 12. doi: 10.1038/s41587-025-02774-x. PubMed 40796978.
Backbone
  Vector backbone: pAWP78
  Vector type: Bacterial Expression
Growth in bacteria
  Bacterial resistance: Kanamycin, 50 μg/mL
  Growth temperature: 37°C
  Growth strain: EPI300
  Copy number: Low Copy
Gene/Insert
  Gene/Insert name: pvc13-SpyTag
  Species: Synthetic
  Cloning method: Gibson Cloning
Terms and licenses: Academic/Nonprofit Terms; Industry Terms: Not Available to Industry
How to cite: pAWP78-PVCpnf_pvc13-SpyTag was a gift from Feng Zhang (Addgene plasmid # 243739 ; http://n2t.net/addgene:243739 ; RRID:Addgene_243739)
